Addgene plasmid #83223: pND-Ub19-Ub R42E,R72E
Purpose: Expresses the nDHFR-link1-His6-Ub (R42E,R72E), UBC4 Sc and UBA1Ta in E.coli
Depositing lab: Gali Prag. Publication: A bacterial genetic selection system for ubiquitylation cascade discovery. Levin-Kravets O, Tanner N, Shohat N, Attali I, Keren-Kaplan T, Shusterman A, Artzi S, Varvak A, Reshef Y, Shi X, Zucker O, Baram T, Katina C, Pilzer I, Ben-Aroya S, Prag G. Nat Methods. 2016 Nov;13(11):945-952. doi: 10.1038/nmeth.4003. Epub 2016 Oct 3. PubMed 27694912.
Backbone
  Vector backbone: pZE21
  Backbone size w/o insert (bp): 2219
  Total vector size (bp): 5574
  Modifications to backbone: The pND-Ub vector is based on a modified pZE21 vector, contacting the pLtetO-1. cDNAs were amplified by polymerase chain reaction (PCR), digested and sub-cloned into the vectors. The mouse cDNA of the nDHFR fragment (residues 1-108) was PCR-amplified and sub-cloned between the KpnI and PacI sites (the PacI site was inserted into the vector by PCR) into the pZE21 vector. Then a flexible linker (Figure 4) was constructed a using two-step PCR method and digested with PacI and NotI (the NotI site was inserted into the vector by PCR) and cloned into the vector downstream to the pLtetO1-nDHFR. Ubiquitylation apparatus cassettes containing a His6-Ub-E2-E1 were PCR-amplified from pGEN plasmids expressing different E2s or Ub mutants (Keren-Kaplan et al, 2011) and sub-cloned as fusion to the C-terminus of the nDHFR-linker1 into the NotI and AvrII endonuclease recognition sites.
  Vector type: Bacterial Expression
Growth in bacteria
  Bacterial resistance: Kanamycin, 50 μg/mL
  Growth temperature: 37°C
  Growth strain: DH5alpha
  Copy number: High Copy
Gene/Insert 1
  Gene/Insert name: UbQ
  Species: H. sapiens (human)
  Insert size (bp): 283
  Mutation: R42E,R72E
  GenBank ID: P0CG48
  Entrez Gene: UBC (a.k.a. HMG20)
  Tag / fusion protein: nDHFR-link1-His6-Ub (N terminal on insert)
Gene/Insert 2
  Gene/Insert name: ubc 4
  Species: S. cerevisiae (budding yeast)
  Entrez Gene: UBC4 (a.k.a. YBR082C)
Gene/Insert 3
  Gene/Insert name: uba1
  Species: Triticum aestivum
  GenBank ID: P20973
Terms and licenses: Academic/Nonprofit Terms; Industry Terms: Not Available to Industry
How to cite: pND-Ub19-Ub R42E,R72E was a gift from Gali Prag (Addgene plasmid # 83223)
