[The description below was written by a language model from this plasmid's Addgene catalogue record and pLannotate feature annotations shown in this document.]
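Description:
pND-Ub19-Ub R42E,R72E is a bacterial expression plasmid built on a modified pZE21 backbone. It is maintained in E. coli through a high-copy ColE1-type origin and selected with kanamycin via the neo/nptII gene, which is followed by a lambda t0 terminator and sits next to a residual fragment of the Tn5 transposase sequence. A single PLtetO-1 promoter, a phage lambda PL derivative carrying tet operator sites, lies upstream of the whole payload.

The first coding region fuses the N-terminal fragment of mouse dihydrofolate reductase (nDHFR, residues 1-108) through a flexible linker to a His tag and human ubiquitin carrying the R42E and R72E substitutions. The feature table also detects a TEV protease site between the His tag and ubiquitin. Downstream in the same orientation are the yeast E2 conjugating enzyme UBC4 and the wheat E1 activating enzyme UBA1, so the plasmid supplies tagged ubiquitin plus the upstream enzymes of a ubiquitylation cascade in a host that lacks one.

The associated publication title describes a bacterial genetic selection system for discovering ubiquitylation cascades. The DHFR half attached to ubiquitin fits a split-DHFR complementation design, in which a partner carrying the complementary fragment would restore enzyme activity once ubiquitin is attached to it, although that partner is not part of this record. The record does not explain the purpose of the R42E,R72E mutant.

The catalogue gives a total size of 5,574 bp, whereas the depositor's full sequence used for annotation is 6,458 nt. The annotated features account for the longer figure.
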