Features (pLannotate 1.2.2; 11 found; start..end, strand, type, name):
     12..106     -  terminator     lambda t0 terminator: transcription terminator from phage lambda
    140..931     -  CDS            neo: KKA2_KLEPN - Also known as kan, nptII. Experimental evidence at protein level: Swiss-Prot protein existence level 1. Resistance to kanamycin, neomycin, paromomycin, ribostamycin, butirosin and gentamicin B. From Klebsiella pneumoniae.
    963..1082    -  CDS            tnpA (fragment): TN5P_ECOLX - Also known as tnp. Experimental evidence at protein level: Swiss-Prot protein existence level 1. Mediates transposition of transposon Tn5 by a 'cut and paste' mechanism. First, the monomeric transposase binds the 19 bp inverted DNA repeats flanking the transposon. Then, dimerization of the DNA- bound transposase creates a synaptic DNA complex. After nicking of the first DNA strand, excision of the transposon proceeds through a series of intermediates. The transposase then mediates the insertion of the transposon at a new site by strand transfer. The activity of the wild- type tran
   1149..1222    +  promoter       PLtetO-1 promoter: modified phage lambda PL promoter with tet operator sites (Lutz and Bujard, 1997)
   1250..1570    +  CDS            DHFR (fragment): mouse dihydrofolate reductase; Mus musculus Dhfr
   1686..1705    +  CDS            8xHis (fragment): 8xHis affinity tag
   1727..1747    +  CDS            TEV site: tobacco etch virus (TEV) protease recognition and cleavage site
   1760..1987    +  CDS            UBIQ_CERCA: Experimental evidence at protein level: Swiss-Prot protein existence level 1. Ubiquitin exists either covalently attached to another protein, or free (unanchored). When covalently bound, it is conjugated to target proteins via an isopeptide bond either as a monomer (monoubiquitin), a polymer linked via different Lys residues of the ubiquitin (polyubiquitin chains) or a linear polymer linked via the initiator Met of the ubiquitin (linear polyubiquitin chains). Polyubiquitin chains, when attached to a target protein, have different functions depending on the Lys residue of the ubiquitin that is
   2011..2454    +  CDS            UBC4: UBC4_YEAST - Experimental evidence at protein level: Swiss-Prot protein existence level 1. Catalyzes the covalent attachment of ubiquitin to other proteins. Mediates the selective degradation of short-lived and abnormal proteins. Mediates ubiquitination of PEX5. From Saccharomyces cerevisiae (strain ATCC 204508 / S288c) (Baker's yeast).
   2488..5640    +  CDS            UBA1: UBE11_WHEAT - Experimental evidence at protein level: Swiss-Prot protein existence level 1. Activates ubiquitin by first adenylating its C-terminal glycine residue with ATP, and thereafter linking this residue to the side chain of a cysteine residue in E1, yielding a ubiquitin-E1 thioester and free AMP. From Triticum aestivum (Wheat).
   5794..6382    -  rep_origin     ori: high-copy-number ColE1/pMB1/pBR322/pUC origin of replication
>Addgene plasmid #83223 | pND-Ub19-Ub R42E,R72E | depositor full sequence | sequence record 158216 | pND-Ub19-Ub R42E,R72E sequence 6458 bps
CTAGTGCTTGGATTCTCACCAATAAAAAACGCCCGGCGGCAACCGAGCGTTCTGAACAAATCCAGATGGA
GTTCTGAGGTCATTACTGGATCTATCAACAGGAGTCCAAGCGAGCTCTCGAACCCCAGAGTCCCGCTCAG
AAGAACTCGTCAAGAAGGCGATAGAAGGCGATGCGCTGCGAATCGGGAGCGGCGATACCGTAAAGCACGA
GGAAGCGGTCAGCCCATTCGCCGCCAAGCTCTTCAGCAATATCACGGGTAGCCAACGCTATGTCCTGATA
GCGGTCCGCCACACCCAGCCGGCCACAGTCGATGAATCCAGAAAAGCGGCCATTTTCCACCATGATATTC
GGCAAGCAGGCATCGCCATGGGTCACGACGAGATCCTCGCCGTCGGGCATGCGCGCCTTGAGCCTGGCGA
ACAGTTCGGCTGGCGCGAGCCCCTGATGCTCTTCGTCCAGATCATCCTGATCGACAAGACCGGCTTCCAT
CCGAGTACGTGCTCGCTCGATGCGATGTTTCGCTTGGTGGTCGAATGGGCAGGTAGCCGGATCAAGCGTA
TGCAGCCGCCGCATTGCATCAGCCATGATGGATACTTTCTCGGCAGGAGCAAGGTGAGATGACAGGAGAT
CCTGCCCCGGCACTTCGCCCAATAGCAGCCAGTCCCTTCCCGCTTCAGTGACAACGTCGAGCACAGCTGC
GCAAGGAACGCCCGTCGTGGCCAGCCACGATAGCCGCGCTGCCTCGTCCTGCAGTTCATTCAGGGCACCG
GACAGGTCGGTCTTGACAAAAAGAACCGGGCGCCCCTGCGCTGACAGCCGGAACACGGCGGCATCAGAGC
AGCCGATTGTCTGTTGTGCCCAGTCATAGCCGAATAGCCTCTCCACCCAAGCGGCCGGAGAACCTGCGTG
CAATCCATCTTGTTCAATCATGCGAAACGATCCTCATCCTGTCTCTTGATCAGATCTTGATCCCCTGCGC
CATCAGATCCTTGGCGGCAAGAAAGCCATCCAGTTTACTTTGCAGGGCTTCCCAACCTTACCAGAGGGCG
CCCCAGCTGGCAATTCCGACGTCTAAGAAACCATTATTATCATGACATTAACCTATAAAAATAGGCGTAT
CACGAGGCCCTTTCGTCTTCACCTCGAGTCCCTATCAGTGATAGAGATTGACATCCCTATCAGTGATAGA
GATACTGAGCACATCAGCAGGACGCACTGACCGAATTCATTAAAGAGGAGAAAGGTACCATGGTTCGACC
ATTGAACTGCATCGTCGCCGTGTCCCAAAATATGGGGATTGGCAAGAACGGAGACCTACCCTGGCCTCCG
CTCAGGAACGAGTTCAAGTACTTCCAAAGAATGACCACAACCTCTTCAGTGGAAGGTAAACAGAATCTGG
TGATTATGGGTAGGAAAACCTGGTTCTCCATTCCTGAGAAGAATCGACCTTTAAAGGACAGAATTAATAT
AGTTCTCAGTAGAGAACTCAAAGAACCACCACGAGGAGCTCATTTTCTTGCCAAAAGTTTGGATGATGCC
TTAAGACTTATTGAACAACCGGAATTGGCATTAATTAAGGCGGCTCAGCGGGCTCGGGAAGCGGAGCGGG
ATCTGGCAGCGGCGGTAGCGCAGGCAGCAGCGGGTCAAGCGGTGCCTCGAGCGGCGCGGCCGCAAATGTC
GTACTACCATCACCATCACCATCACGATTACGATATCCCAACGACCGAAAACCTGTATTTTCAGGGCGCC
ATGGGATCCATGCAGATCTTCGTGAAGACTCTGACTGGTAAGACCATCACCCTCGAGGTGGAGCCCAGTG
ACACCATCGAGAATGTCAAGGCAAAGATCCAAGATAAGGAAGGCATTCCTCCTGATCAGCAGGAGTTGAT
CTTTGCCGGAAAACAGCTGGAAGATGGTCGTACCCTGTCTGACTACAACATCCAGAAAGAGTCCACCTTG
CACCTGGTACTCGAGCTCAGAGGTGGGTGAGAATTCTAAGGAAATCCATTATGTCTTCTTCTAAACGTAT
TGCTAAAGAACTAAGTGATCTAGAAAGAGATCCACCTACTTCATGTTCAGCCGGTCCAGTCGGCGATGAT
CTATATCACTGGCAAGCATCCATCATGGGACCTGCCGATTCCCCATATGCCGGCGGTGTTTTCTTCTTGT
CTATCCATTTCCCAACCGACTACCCATTCAAGCCACCAAAGATCTCCTTCACAACCAAGATATATCATCC
AAATATCAATGCCAATGGTAACATCTGTCTGGACATCCTAAAGGATCAATGGTCTCCAGCTCTAACTCTA
TCGAAGGTCCTATTATCCATCTGTTCTTTGTTAACAGACGCTAATCCTGACGATCCTTTAGTACCAGAAA
TCGCTCATATCTACAAGACTGACAGACCCAAGTACGAAGCTACAGCCAGAGAATGGACAAAGAAATACGC
TGTATAAGGCGCGCCACAATTCCGACAGGAAACAGCTATGCTTCCCCGGAAGCGGGAGATCGTCGCCGGC
GAGGTCGAGGACTTGCAGAAGAAGACCCGCGCCGGGGAGGGGGAGGTCACTAGGGAGGAAGGAGACGCAG
CCATGGCAGGGAGGGGGAACGAGATCGACGAGGACCTGCACAGCCGCCAGCTCGCCGTCTATGGGCGCGA
GACCATGAAGCGCCTCTTCGGCTCCAACGTCCTCGTCTCTGGACTCCAGGGTCTCGGTGCTGAGATCGCA
AAGAACCTTGTCCTTGCGGGTGTCAAGTCTGTAACCTTGCATGATGATGGTAACGTGGAGCTGTGGGACT
TATCAAGCAACTTCTTCCTCTCGGAGAATGATGTTGGGCAAAACCGTGCTCAAGCTTGTGTACAGAAGCT
ACAAGAGCTGAACAATGCTGTCCTCGTCTCTGCCTTAACCGGTGATTTGACCAAGGAGCACCTTTCTAAA
TTCCAGGCCGTTGTCTTCACTGATATCAGCTTAGATAAAGCAATTGAATTTGATGATTACTGCCACAGCC
AACAGCCACCCATTGCGTTCATCAAGTCTGAAGTTCGTGGTCTTTTTGGCAGTGTTTTTTGTGACTTTGG
TCCTGAATTTACTGTTTTGGATGTGGATGGAGAGGAACCACATACAGGAATTGTTGCATCAATCAGCAAT
GACAATCCAGCACTTGTATCTTGTGTGGACGATGAGCGTCTGGAGTTCCAGGATGGTGATCTAGTTGTTT
TCTCTGAAGTCCATGGAATGACTGAGCTGAATGATGGAAAACCAAGAAAAGTTAAGAATGCAAGGCCTTA
CTCTTTCTTCTTGGAAGAAGACACTTCCTCATTTGGCGCATATGTTAGAGGTGGTATTGTCACACAGGTC
AAGCCACCGAAGGTTATTAAATTCAAACCCTTGAAAGAGGCCATGTCAGAGCCGGGAGAATTTCTCATGA
GTGATTTCTCCAAATTTGAGCGGCCACCTCTTCTGCATTTGGCATTCCAAGCTTTGGATAAGTTTAGGAC
TGAGTTGAGCAGATTCCCTGTTGCTGGGTCCACTGATGATGTGCAAAGGGTGATAGAGTATGCTATTAGC
ATTAATGATACTCTGGGAGATAGGAAACTTGAAGAAATTGACAAAAAGCTCCTGCATCATTTTGCCAGTG
GTTCCAGGGCTGTTCTGAATCCTATGGCTGCGATGTTTGGTGGTATTGTGGGTCAGGAGGTAGTGAAAGC
TTGCTCAGGGAAATTTCATCCACTTTATCAGTTCTTCTATTTTGATTCTGTCGAGTCTCTCCCTGTTGAC
CCCTTGGAGCCTGGTGATTTGAAGCCGAAGAACAGTAGATATGATGCTCAAATCAGCGTATTTGGATCTA
AGCTTCAAAACAAACTGGAGGAAGCAAAAATCTTTATGGTCGGTTCTGGGGCACTTGGATGTGAGTTCTT
GAAGAACCTGGCACTAATGGGTATTTCTTGCAGCCAGAATGGAAATCTGACTCTGACAGATGATGATGTC
ATTGAAAAGAGTAATCTGAGCCGCCAATTTCTTTTCCGTGACTGGAACATTGGGCAACCTAAGTCCACAG
TTGCTGCTACAGCTGCTATGGTAATTAATCCTAAACTTCATGTCGAGGCCCTTCAGAACAGAGCAAGTCC
TGAGACTGAAAATGTGTTTAATGATGCCTTCTGGGAGAACCTTGATGCTGTTGTCAATGCCCTTGACAAT
GTTACTGCAAGAATGTACATAGACTCCAGATGTGTATATTTCCAGAAGCCACTTTTGGAATCTGGGACTC
TGGGTGCTAAATGCAATACACAGATGGTCATCCCTCACCTAACAGAGAACTATGGGGCTTCAAGGGATCC
ACCTGAAAAGCAGGCACCTATGTGCACTGTACATTCATTTCCTCATAACATTGATCATTGCCTAACCTGG
GCTAGGTCTGAGTTTGAGGGTTTACTTGAGAAGACTCCCACTGAAGTAAATGCTTTCCTGTCAAATCCTA
CTACATACATAAGTGCAGCAAGAACTGCTGGTGATGCACAGGCTAGAGATCAGCTTGAACGTGTTATTGA
GTGTCTTGACAGAGACAAGTGCGAGACGTTCCAGGATTCTATTACCTGGGCCCGGCTTAAGTTTGAGGAT
TACTTCTCCAACCGTGTGAAGCAGCTGACGTTCACTTTCCCAGAAGACTCGATGACCAGCTCTGGTGCTC
CTTTCTGGTCTGCTCCAAAGCGGTTCCCACGACCTGTGGAGTTCTCGTCCAGTGATCAGAGTCAGCTTAG
CTTTATTTTGGCTGCTGCAATATTGAGGGCAGAGACTTTTGGAATACCCATACCTGAGTGGGCCAAAACC
CCAAACAAGCTGGCTGCTGAAGCTGTCGACAAGGTGATTGTCCCGGATTTTCAACCAAAGCAGGGGGTTA
AGATAGTTACACATGAGAAGGCCACTAGTCTGTCCTCTGCATCTGTTGACGACGCTGCTGTCATTGAAGA
GCTTATTGCCAAGTTAGAAGAAGTTTCCAAAACACTGCCATCAGGGTTCCACATGAACCCAATACAGTTT
GAGAAGGATGATGACACAAACTTCCATATGGATGTGATAGCTGGTTTTGCCAACATGAGGGCAAGGAACT
ACAGCATTCCTGAAGTGGACAAGCTCAAGGCCAAGTTTATAGCCGGCAGGATCATCCCAGCTATCGCCAC
CTCCACCGCGATGGCCACTGGCCTCGTCTGCCTTGAGCTTTACAAAGCCCTTGCTGGTGGACACAAGGTT
GAAGACTACCGCAACACGTTTGCAAACCTCGCTATCCCTCTCTTCTCCATTGCTGAACCAGTTCCACCCA
AGACCATCAAGCACCAGGAGTTGTCGTGGACGGTCTGGGACCGGTGGACTGTGACGGGCAACATCACGCT
GAGGGAGCTCCTGGAGTGGCTCAAGGAGAAGGGCCTGAACGCTTACAGCATATCCTGTGGCACCTCGCTG
CTGTACAACTCCATGTTCCCCAGGCACAAGGAACGGCTTGACAGGAAGGTAGTTGATGTTGCCAGGGAGG
TGGCCAAGATGGAGGTGCCCTCTTACCGGCGTCATCTCGACGTCGTGGTGGCGTGTGAGGATGACGACGA
CAATGATGTCGACATCCCACTTGTGTCGGTCTACTTCCGCTGACCTAGGCGTTCGGCTGCGGCGAGCGGT
ATCAGCTCACTCAAAGGCGGTAATACGGTTATCCACAGAATCAGGGGATAACGCAGGAAAGAACATGTGA
GCAAAAGGCCAGCAAAAGGCCAGGAACCGTAAAAAGGCCGCGTTGCTGGCGTTTTTCCATAGGCTCCGCC
CCCCTGACGAGCATCACAAAAATCGACGCTCAAGTCAGAGGTGGCGAAACCCGACAGGACTATAAAGATA
CCAGGCGTTTCCCCCTGGAAGCTCCCTCGTGCGCTCTCCTGTTCCGACCCTGCCGCTTACCGGATACCTG
TCCGCCTTTCTCCCTTCGGGAAGCGTGGCGCTTTCTCAATGCTCACGCTGTAGGTATCTCAGTTCGGTGT
AGGTCGTTCGCTCCAAGCTGGGCTGTGTGCACGAACCCCCCGTTCAGCCCGACCGCTGCGCCTTATCCGG
TAACTATCGTCTTGAGTCCAACCCGGTAAGACACGACTTATCGCCACTGGCAGCAGCCACTGGTAACAGG
ATTAGCAGAGCGAGGTATGTAGGCGGTGCTACAGAGTTCTTGAAGTGGTGGCCTAACTACGGCTACACTA
GAAGGACAGTATTTGGTATCTGCGCTCTGCTGAAGCCAGTTACCTTCGGAAAAAGAGTTGGTAGCTCTTG
ATCCGGCAAACAAACCACCGCTGGTAGCGGTGGTTTTTTTGTTTGCAAGCAGCAGATTACGCGCAGAAAA
AAAGGATCTCAAGAAGATCCTTTGATCTTTTCTACGGGGTCTGACGCTCAGTGGAACGAAAACTCACGTT
AAGGGATTTTGGTCATGA
