>Addgene plasmid #83223 | pND-Ub19-Ub R42E,R72E | addgene partial sequence | sequence record 163941 | pBRforEco 5'-AATAGGCGTATCACGAGGC-3'
GATAGAGATTGACATCCCTATCAGTGATAGAGATACTGAGCACATCAGCAGGACGCACTGACCGAATTCA
TTAAAGAGGAGAAAGGTACCATGGTTCGACCATTGAACTGCATCGTCGCCGTGTCCCAAAATATGGGGAT
TGGCAAGAACGGAGACCTACCCTGGCCTCCGCTCAGGAACGAGTTCAAGTACTTCCAAAGAATGACCACA
ACCTCTTCAGTGGAAGGTAAACAGAATCTGGTGATTATGGGTAGGAAAACCTGGTTCTCCATTCCTGAGA
AGAATCGACCTTTAAAGGACAGAATTAATATAGTTCTCAGTAGAGAACTCAAAGAACCACCACGAGGAGC
TCATTTTCTTGCCAAAAGTTTGGATGATGCCTTAAGACTTATTGAACAACCGGAATTGGCATTAATTAAG
GCGGCTCAGCGGGCTCGGGAAGCGGAGCGGGATCTGGCAGCGGCGGTAGCGCAGGCAGCAGCGGGTCAAG
CGGTGCCTCGAGCGGCGCGGCCGCAAATGTCGTACTACCATCACCATCACCATCACGATTACGATATCCC
AACGACCGAAAACCTGTATTTTCAGGGCGCCATGGGATCCATGCAGATCTTCGTGAAGACTCTGACTGGT
AAGACCATCACCCTCGAGGTGGAGCCCAGTGACACCATCGAGAATGTCAAGGCAAAGATCCAAGATAAGG
AAGGCATTCCTCCTGATCAGCAGGAGTTGATCTTTGCCGGAAAACAGCTGGAAGATGGTCGTACCCTGTC
TGACTACAACATCCAGAAAGAGTCCACCTTGCACCTGGTACTCGAGCTCAGAGGTGGGTGAGAATTCTAA
GGAAATCCATTATGTCTTCTTCTAAACGTATTGCTAAAGAACTAAGTGATCTAGAAAGAGATCCACCTAC
TTCATGTTCAGCCGGTCCAGTCGGCGATGATCTATATCACTGGCAA
