>Addgene plasmid #83223 | pND-Ub19-Ub R42E,R72E | addgene partial sequence | sequence record 163942 | mCAZ1-R 5'-CTTCAAGCCTCCATCCACAT-3'
AAAGACCACGAACTTCAGACTTGATGAACGCAATGGGTGGCTGTTGGCTGTGGCAGTAATCATCAAATTC
AATTGCTTTATCTAAGCTGATATCAGTGAAGACAACGGCCTGGAATTTAGAAAGGTGCTCCTTGGTCAAA
TCACCGGTTAAGGCAGAGACGAGGACAGCATTGTTCAGCTCTTGTAGCTTCTGTACACAAGCTTGAGCAC
GGTTTTGCCCAACATCATTCTCCGAGAGGAAGAAGTTGCTTGATAAGTCCCACAGCTCCACGTTACCATC
ATCATGCAAGGTTACAGACTTGACACCCGCAAGGACAAGGTTCTTTGCGATCTCAGCACCGAGACCCTGG
AGTCCAGAGACGAGGACGTTGGAGCCGAAGAGGCGCTTCATGGTCTCGCGCCCATAGACGGCGAGCTGGC
GGCTGTGCAGGTCCTCGTCGATCTCGTTCCCCCTCCCTGCCATGGCTGCGTCTCCTTCCTCCCTAGTGAC
CTCCCCCTCCCCGGCGCGGGTCTTCTTCTGCAAGTCCTCGACCTCGCCGGCGACGATCTCCCGCTTCCGG
GGAAGCATAGCTGTTTCCTGTCGGAATTGTGGCGCGCCTTATACAGCGTATTTCTTTGTCCATTCTCTGG
CTGTAGCTTCGTACTTGGGTCTGTCAGTCTTGTAGATATGAGCGATTTCTGGTACTAAAGGATCGTCAGG
ATTAGCGTCTGTTAACAAAGAACAGATGGATAATAGGACCTTCGATAGAGTTAGAGCTGGAGACCATTGA
TCCTTTAGGATGTCCAGACAGATGTTACCATTGGCATTGATATTTGGATGATATATCTTGGTTGTGAAGG
AGATC
